Addgene plasmid #80759: pBS-EF1-IRES-NEO-PSS1
Purpose: Transposon Reporter
Depositing lab: Alex Kentsis. Depositing organization: Memorial Sloan-Kettering Cancer Center. Publication: PGBD5 promotes site-specific oncogenic mutations in human tumors. Henssen AG, Koche R, Zhuang J, Jiang E, Reed C, Eisenberg A, Still E, MacArthur IC, Rodriguez-Fos E, Gonzalez S, Puiggros M, Blackford AN, Mason CE, de Stanchina E, Gonen M, Emde AK, Shah M, Arora K, Reeves C, Socci ND, Perlman E, Antonescu CR, Roberts CWM, Steen H, Mullen E, Jackson SP, Torrents D, Weng Z, Armstrong SA, Kentsis A. Nat Genet. 2017 May 15. doi: 10.1038/ng.3866. PubMed 28504702.
Backbone
  Vector backbone: pBS-KS plus (BlueScribe KS Plus)
  Backbone size w/o insert (bp): 2964
  Total vector size (bp): 6345
  Modifications to backbone: Replaced PB-EF1-IRES NEO Inverted Terminal Repeats with PSS1 Inverted Terminal Repeats around NeoR (CTGCATTCCAG / CTGGAATGCAG)
  Selectable markers: Neomycin (select with G418)
Growth in bacteria
  Bacterial resistance: Ampicillin, 100 μg/mL
  Growth temperature: 37°C
  Growth strain: DH5alpha
  Copy number: High Copy
Gene/Insert
  Gene/Insert name: NeoR
  Species: Synthetic
  Entrez Gene: neoR (a.k.a. pSH111_227_223)
  Promoter: EF1-IRES from PB-EF1-IRES-NEO
  Cloning method: Ligation Independent Cloning
  Sequencing primers: 5′ M13F(-21); 3′ M13R
Terms and licenses: Academic/Nonprofit Terms; Industry Terms: Not Available to Industry
How to cite: pBS-EF1-IRES-NEO-PSS1 was a gift from Alex Kentsis (Addgene plasmid # 80759)
