[The description below was written by a language model from this plasmid's Addgene catalogue record and pLannotate feature annotations shown in this document.]
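Description:
pBS-EF1-IRES-NEO-PSS1 is a 6,345 bp transposon reporter plasmid built on the pBluescript-type pBS-KS plus backbone. It is maintained in E. coli as a high-copy plasmid through the ColE1/pUC origin and selected with ampicillin via the β-lactamase gene. The backbone also contributes an f1 phage origin, lacZα and lac promoter/operator remnants, and flanking T7 and T3 promoters. Both the depositor sequence and the repository's sequencing result are the same length and yield the same set of annotated features, differing only in where the circular numbering starts.

The payload is a mammalian neomycin resistance cassette taken from PB-EF1-IRES-NEO. The human EF-1α core promoter, followed by a truncated HTLV-1 5' LTR segment (a combination commonly used as a composite enhancer/promoter), drives a transcript containing an EMCV IRES upstream of the Tn5 aminoglycoside phosphotransferase (NeoR). This is followed by a WPRE fragment and an SV40 polyadenylation signal. A G-CSF stem-loop destabilising element is also annotated just downstream. No coding sequence is annotated ahead of the IRES, so NeoR is the only mammalian open reading frame identified.

According to the record, the piggyBac inverted terminal repeats of the parental vector were replaced with short PSS1 inverted terminal repeats flanking the NeoR cassette. These repeats are not picked up by the automated annotation. In a reporter of this kind, mobilisation of the flanked cassette into the genome by a transposase supplied separately would produce stably G418-resistant cells. This allows testing of whether the PSS1 sequences can act as transposon ends. The associated publication concerns the PGBD5 transposase-derived protein in human tumours, although the record does not spell out the assay itself.
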