Features (pLannotate 1.2.2; 19 found; start..end, strand, type, name):
    139..296     -  CDS            lacZα (fragment): LacZα fragment of β-galactosidase; lacZ fragment
    299..317     +  promoter       T7 promoter: promoter for bacteriophage T7 RNA polymerase
    810..1021    +  promoter       EF-1α core promoter: core promoter for human elongation factor EF-1α
   1034..1302    +  LTR            5' LTR (truncated): truncated 5' long terminal repeat (LTR) from human T-cell leukemia virus (HTLV) type 1
   1479..1941    +  misc_feature   IRES: internal ribosome entry site (IRES) of the encephalomyocarditis virus (EMCV)
   1967..2761    +  CDS            NeoR/KanR: aminoglycoside phosphotransferase from Tn5; aph(3')-II (or nptII); confers resistance to neomycin, kanamycin, and G418 (Geneticin®)
   2768..2874    +  misc_feature   WPRE (fragment): woodchuck hepatitis virus posttranscriptional regulatory element
   2883..3004    +  polyA_signal   SV40 poly(A) signal: SV40 polyadenylation signal
   3022..3114    +  ncRNA          G-CSF SLDE: Accession: RF00183 - G-CSF factor stem-loop destabilising element (SLDE)
   3797..3820    -  misc_feature   MCS (fragment): pBluescript multiple cloning site
   3833..3851    -  promoter       T3 promoter: promoter for bacteriophage T3 RNA polymerase
   3896..3912    -  protein_bind   lac operator: The lac repressor binds to the lac operator to inhibit transcription in E. coli. This inhibition can be relieved by adding lactose or isopropyl-β-D-thiogalactopyranoside (IPTG). lac repressor encoded by lacI
   3920..3950    -  promoter       lac promoter: promoter for the E. coli lac operon
   3965..3986    -  protein_bind   CAP binding site: CAP binding activates transcription in the presence of cAMP. E. coli catabolite activator protein
   3999..4091    -  CDS            lacI (fragment): lac repressor; lacI; The lac repressor binds to the lac operator to inhibit transcription in E. coli. This inhibition can be relieved by adding lactose or isopropyl-β-D-thiogalactopyranoside (IPTG).
   4274..4862    -  rep_origin     ori: high-copy-number ColE1/pMB1/pBR322/pUC origin of replication
   5033..5893    -  CDS            AmpR: β-lactamase; bla; confers resistance to ampicillin, carbenicillin, and related antibiotics
   5894..5998    -  promoter       AmpR promoter: bla
   6051..134     -  rep_origin     f1 ori (across the origin) (sequence partly withheld): f1 bacteriophage origin of replication; arrow indicates direction of (+) strand synthesis
>Addgene plasmid #80759 | pBS-EF1-IRES-NEO-PSS1 | depositor full sequence | sequence record 153928 | pBS-EF1-IRES-NEO-PSS1 sequence 6345 bps
[9 nt withheld, positions 1-9]
G
[124 nt withheld, positions 11-134]
CCCATTCGCCATTCAGGCTGCGCAACTGTTGGGAAGGGCGATCGGTGCGGGCCTCTTCGCTATTACGCCA
GCTGGCGAAAGGGGGATGTGCTGCAAGGCGATTAAGTTGGGTAACGCCAGGGTTTTCCCAGTCACGACGT
TGTAAAACGACGGCCAGTGAATTGTAATACGACTCACTATAGGGCGAATTGGGTACCGCGTTTAAACTCG
AGCTGCATTCCAGTGTTTTATCGGTCTGTATATCGAGGTTTATTTATTAATTTGAATAGATATTAAGTTT
TATTATATTTACACTTACATACTAATAATAAATTCAACAAACAATTTATTTATGTTTATTTATTTATTAA
AAAAAACAAAAACTCAAAATTTCTTCTATAAAGTAACAAAACTTTTATGAGGGACAGCCCCCCCCCAAAG
CCCCCAGGGATGTAATTACGTCCCTCCCCCGCTAGGGGGCAGCAGCGAGCCGCCCGGGGCTCCGCTCCGG
TCCGGCGCTCCCCCCGCATCCCCGAGCCGGCAGCGTGCGGGGACAGCCCGGGCACGGGGAAGGTGGCACG
GGATCGCTTTCCTCTGAACGCTTCTCGCTGCTCTTTGAGCCTGCAGACACCTGGGGGGATACGGGGAAAA
GGCCTCCACGGCCAAGGATCTGCGATCGCTCCGGTGCCCGTCAGTGGGCAGAGCGCACATCGCCCACAGT
CCCCGAGAAGTTGGGGGGAGGGGTCGGCAATTGAACGGGTGCCTAGAGAAGGTGGCGCGGGGTAAACTGG
GAAAGTGATGTCGTGTACTGGCTCCGCCTTTTTCCCGAGGGTGGGGGAGAACCGTATATAAGTGCAGTAG
TCGCCGTGAACGTTCTTTTTCGCAACGGGTTTGCCGCCAGAACACAGCTGAAGCTTCGAGGGGCTCGCAT
CTCTCCTTCACGCGCCCGCCGCCCTACCTGAGGCCGCCATCCACGCCGGTTGAGTCGCGTTCTGCCGCCT
CCCGCCTGTGGTGCCTCCTGAACTGCGTCCGCCGTCTAGGTAAGTTTAAAGCTCAGGTCGAGACCGGGCC
TTTGTCCGGCGCTCCCTTGGAGCCTACCTAGACTCAGCCGGCTCTCCACGCTTTGCCTGACCCTGCTTGC
TCAACTCTACGTCTTTGTTTCGTTTTCTGTTCTGCGCCGTTACAGATCCAAGCTGTGACCGGCGCCTACT
CTAGAGCTAGCGAATTCGAATTTAAATCGGATCCGCGGCCGCGCCCCTCTCCCTCCCCCCCCCCTAACGT
TACTGGCCGAAGCCGCTTGGAATAAGGCCGGTGTGCGTTTGTCTATATGTTATTTTCCACCATATTGCCG
TCTTTTGGCAATGTGAGGGCCCGGAAACCTGGCCCTGTCTTCTTGACGAGCATTCCTAGGGGTCTTTCCC
CTCTCGCCAAAGGAATGCAAGGTCTGTTGAATGTCGTGAAGGAAGCAGTTCCTCTGGAAGCTTCTTGAAG
ACAAACAACGTCTGTAGCGACCCTTTGCAGGCAGCGGAACCCCCCACCTGGCGACAGGTGCCTCTGCGGC
CAAAAGCCACGTGTATAAGATACACCTGCAAAGGCGGCACAACCCCAGTGCCACGTTGTGAGTTGGATAG
TTGTGGAAAGAGTCAAATGGCTCTCCTCAAGCGTATTCAACAAGGGGCTGAAGGATGCCCAGAAGGTACC
CCATTGTATGGGATCTGATCTGGGGCCTCGGTGCACATGCTTTACATGTGTTTAGTCGAGGTTAAAAAAA
CGTCTAGGCCCCCCGAACCACGGGGACGTGGTTTTCCTTTGAAAAACACGATGATAATATGGCCACAACC
ATGGCGTCCGGAATGATTGAACAAGATGGATTGCACGCAGGTTCTCCGGCCGCTTGGGTGGAGAGGCTAT
TCGGCTATGACTGGGCACAACAGACAATCGGCTGCTCTGATGCCGCCGTGTTCCGGCTGTCAGCGCAGGG
GCGCCCGGTTCTTTTTGTCAAGACCGACCTGTCCGGTGCCCTGAATGAACTGCAGGACGAGGCAGCGCGG
CTATCGTGGCTGGCCGCGACGGGCGTTCCTTGCGCAGCTGTGCTCGACGTTGTCACTGAAGCGGGAAGGG
ACTGGCTGCTATTGGGCGAAGTGCCGGGGCAGGATCTCCTGTCATCTCACCTTGCTCCTGCCGAGAAAGT
ATCCATCATGGCTGATGCAATGCGGCGGCTGCATACGCTTGATCCGGCTACCTGCCCATTCGACCACCAA
GCGAAACATCGCATCGAGCGAGCACGTACTCGGATGGAAGCCGGTCTTGTCGATCAGGATGATCTGGACG
AAGAGCATCAGGGGCTCGCGCCAGCCGAACTGTTCGCCAGGCTCAAGGCGCGCATGCCCGACGGCGAGGA
TCTCGTCGTGACCCATGGCGATGCCTGCTTGCCGAATATCATGGTGGAAAATGGCCGCTTTTCTGGATTC
ATCGACTGTGGCCGGCTGGGTGTGGCGGACCGCTATCAGGACATAGCGTTGGCTACCCGTGATATTGCTG
AAGAGCTTGGCGGCGAATGGGCTGACCGCTTCCTCGTGCTTTACGGTATCGCCGCTCCCGATTCGCAGCG
CATCGCCTTCTATCGCCTTCTTGACGAGTTCTTCTGAGTCGACAATCAACCTCTGGATTACAAAATTTGT
GAAAGATTGACTGGTATTCTTAACTATGTTGCTCCTTTTACGCTATGTGGATACGCTGCTTTAATGCCTT
TGTATCATGCGTTAACTAAACTTGTTTATTGCAGCTTATAATGGTTACAAATAAAGCAATAGCATCACAA
ATTTCACAAATAAAGCATTTTTTTCACTGCATTCTAGTTGTGGTTTGTCCAAACTCATCAATGTATCTTA
TCATGTCTGGAATTGACTCAAATGATGTCAATTAGTCTATCAGAAGCTCATCTGGTCTCCCTTCCGGGGG
ACAAGACATCCCTGTTTAATATTTAAACAGCAGTGTTCCCAAACTGGGTTCTTATATCCCTTGCTCTGGT
CAACCAGGTTGCAGGGTTTCCTGTCCTCACAGGAACGAACTCCCTAAAGAAACAGTGGCAGCCAGGTTTA
GCCCCGGAATTGACTGGATTCCTTTTTTAGGGCCCATTGGTATGGCTTTTTCCCCGTATCCCCCCAGGTG
TCTGCAGGCTCAAAGAGCAGCGAGAAGCGTTCAGAGGAAAGCGATCCCGTGCCACCTTCCCCGTGCCCGG
GCTGTCCCCGCACGCTGCCGGCTCGGGGATGCGGGGGGAGCGCCGGACCGGAGCGGAGCCCCGGGCGGCT
CGCTGCTGCCCCCTAGCGGGGGAGGGACGTAATTACATCCCTGGGGGCTTTGGGGGGGGGCTGTCCCTGA
TATCTATAACAAGAAAATATATATATAATAAGTTATCACGTAAGTAGAACATGAAATAACAATATAATTA
TCGTATGAGTTAAATCTTAAAAGTCACGTAAAAGATAATCATGCGTCATTTTGACTCACGCGGTCGTTAT
AGTTCAAAATCAGTGACACTTACCGCATTGACAAGCACGCCTCACGGGAGCTCCAAGCGGCGACTGAGAT
GTCCTAAATGCACAGCGACGGATTCGCGCTATTTAGAAAGAGAGAGCAATATTTCAAGAATGCTGGAATG
CAGACTAGTTCTAGAGGCCGAGGCGGCCGCCACCGCGGTGGAGCTCCAGCTTTTGTTCCCTTTAGTGAGG
GTTAATTTCGAGCTTGGCGTAATCATGGTCATAGCTGTTTCCTGTGTGAAATTGTTATCCGCTCACAATT
CCACACAACATACGAGCCGGAAGCATAAAGTGTAAAGCCTGGGGTGCCTAATGAGTGAGCTAACTCACAT
TAATTGCGTTGCGCTCACTGCCCGCTTTCCAGTCGGGAAACCTGTCGTGCCAGCTGCATTAATGAATCGG
CCAACGCGCGGGGAGAGGCGGTTTGCGTATTGGGCGCTCTTCCGCTTCCTCGCTCACTGACTCGCTGCGC
TCGGTCGTTCGGCTGCGGCGAGCGGTATCAGCTCACTCAAAGGCGGTAATACGGTTATCCACAGAATCAG
GGGATAACGCAGGAAAGAACATGTGAGCAAAAGGCCAGCAAAAGGCCAGGAACCGTAAAAAGGCCGCGTT
GCTGGCGTTTTTCCATAGGCTCCGCCCCCCTGACGAGCATCACAAAAATCGACGCTCAAGTCAGAGGTGG
CGAAACCCGACAGGACTATAAAGATACCAGGCGTTTCCCCCTGGAAGCTCCCTCGTGCGCTCTCCTGTTC
CGACCCTGCCGCTTACCGGATACCTGTCCGCCTTTCTCCCTTCGGGAAGCGTGGCGCTTTCTCATAGCTC
ACGCTGTAGGTATCTCAGTTCGGTGTAGGTCGTTCGCTCCAAGCTGGGCTGTGTGCACGAACCCCCCGTT
CAGCCCGACCGCTGCGCCTTATCCGGTAACTATCGTCTTGAGTCCAACCCGGTAAGACACGACTTATCGC
CACTGGCAGCAGCCACTGGTAACAGGATTAGCAGAGCGAGGTATGTAGGCGGTGCTACAGAGTTCTTGAA
GTGGTGGCCTAACTACGGCTACACTAGAAGGACAGTATTTGGTATCTGCGCTCTGCTGAAGCCAGTTACC
TTCGGAAAAAGAGTTGGTAGCTCTTGATCCGGCAAACAAACCACCGCTGGTAGCGGTGGTTTTTTTGTTT
GCAAGCAGCAGATTACGCGCAGAAAAAAAGGATCTCAAGAAGATCCTTTGATCTTTTCTACGGGGTCTGA
CGCTCAGTGGAACGAAAACTCACGTTAAGGGATTTTGGTCATGAGATTATCAAAAAGGATCTTCACCTAG
ATCCTTTTAAATTAAAAATGAAGTTTTAAATCAATCTAAAGTATATATGAGTAAACTTGGTCTGACAGTT
ACCAATGCTTAATCAGTGAGGCACCTATCTCAGCGATCTGTCTATTTCGTTCATCCATAGTTGCCTGACT
CCCCGTCGTGTAGATAACTACGATACGGGAGGGCTTACCATCTGGCCCCAGTGCTGCAATGATACCGCGA
GACCCACGCTCACCGGCTCCAGATTTATCAGCAATAAACCAGCCAGCCGGAAGGGCCGAGCGCAGAAGTG
GTCCTGCAACTTTATCCGCCTCCATCCAGTCTATTAATTGTTGCCGGGAAGCTAGAGTAAGTAGTTCGCC
AGTTAATAGTTTGCGCAACGTTGTTGCCATTGCTACAGGCATCGTGGTGTCACGCTCGTCGTTTGGTATG
GCTTCATTCAGCTCCGGTTCCCAACGATCAAGGCGAGTTACATGATCCCCCATGTTGTGCAAAAAAGCGG
TTAGCTCCTTCGGTCCTCCGATCGTTGTCAGAAGTAAGTTGGCCGCAGTGTTATCACTCATGGTTATGGC
AGCACTGCATAATTCTCTTACTGTCATGCCATCCGTAAGATGCTTTTCTGTGACTGGTGAGTACTCAACC
AAGTCATTCTGAGAATAGTGTATGCGGCGACCGAGTTGCTCTTGCCCGGCGTCAATACGGGATAATACCG
CGCCACATAGCAGAACTTTAAAAGTGCTCATCATTGGAAAACGTTCTTCGGGGCGAAAACTCTCAAGGAT
CTTACCGCTGTTGAGATCCAGTTCGATGTAACCCACTCGTGCACCCAACTGATCTTCAGCATCTTTTACT
TTCACCAGCGTTTCTGGGTGAGCAAAAACAGGAAGGCAAAATGCCGCAAAAAAGGGAATAAGGGCGACAC
GGAAATGTTGAATACTCATACTCTTCCTTTTTCAATATTATTGAAGCATTTATCAGGGTTATTGTCTCAT
GAGCGGATACATATTTGAATGTATTTAGAAAAATAAACAAATAGGGGTTCCGCGCACATTTCCCCGAAAA
GTGCCACCTAAATTGTAAGCGTTAATATTTTGTTAAAATTCGCGTTAAATTTTTGTTAAATCAGCTCATT
TTTTAACCAATAGGCCGAAATCGGCAAAATCCCTTATAAATCAAAAGAATAGACCGAGATAGGGT
[37 nt withheld, positions 6150-6186]
AAAGAACGTGGACTCCAACGTCAAAGG
[49 nt withheld, positions 6214-6262]
T
[82 nt withheld, positions 6264-6345]
