Features (pLannotate 1.2.2; 19 found; start..end, strand, type, name):
    111..129     +  promoter       T7 promoter: promoter for bacteriophage T7 RNA polymerase
    622..833     +  promoter       EF-1α core promoter: core promoter for human elongation factor EF-1α
    846..1114    +  LTR            5' LTR (truncated): truncated 5' long terminal repeat (LTR) from human T-cell leukemia virus (HTLV) type 1
   1291..1753    +  misc_feature   IRES: internal ribosome entry site (IRES) of the encephalomyocarditis virus (EMCV)
   1779..2573    +  CDS            NeoR/KanR: aminoglycoside phosphotransferase from Tn5; aph(3')-II (or nptII); confers resistance to neomycin, kanamycin, and G418 (Geneticin®)
   2580..2686    +  misc_feature   WPRE (fragment): woodchuck hepatitis virus posttranscriptional regulatory element
   2695..2816    +  polyA_signal   SV40 poly(A) signal: SV40 polyadenylation signal
   2834..2926    +  ncRNA          G-CSF SLDE: Accession: RF00183 - G-CSF factor stem-loop destabilising element (SLDE)
   3609..3632    -  misc_feature   MCS (fragment): pBluescript multiple cloning site
   3645..3663    -  promoter       T3 promoter: promoter for bacteriophage T3 RNA polymerase
   3708..3724    -  protein_bind   lac operator: The lac repressor binds to the lac operator to inhibit transcription in E. coli. This inhibition can be relieved by adding lactose or isopropyl-β-D-thiogalactopyranoside (IPTG). lac repressor encoded by lacI
   3732..3762    -  promoter       lac promoter: promoter for the E. coli lac operon
   3777..3798    -  protein_bind   CAP binding site: CAP binding activates transcription in the presence of cAMP. E. coli catabolite activator protein
   3811..3903    -  CDS            lacI (fragment): lac repressor; lacI; The lac repressor binds to the lac operator to inhibit transcription in E. coli. This inhibition can be relieved by adding lactose or isopropyl-β-D-thiogalactopyranoside (IPTG).
   4086..4674    -  rep_origin     ori: high-copy-number ColE1/pMB1/pBR322/pUC origin of replication
   4845..5705    -  CDS            AmpR: β-lactamase; bla; confers resistance to ampicillin, carbenicillin, and related antibiotics
   5706..5810    -  promoter       AmpR promoter: bla
   5863..6291    -  rep_origin     f1 ori (sequence partly withheld): f1 bacteriophage origin of replication; arrow indicates direction of (+) strand synthesis
   6296..108     -  CDS            lacZα (fragment) (across the origin): LacZα fragment of β-galactosidase; lacZ fragment
>Addgene plasmid #80759 | pBS-EF1-IRES-NEO-PSS1 | addgene full sequence | sequence record 367120 | Addgene NGS Result
CTTCGCTATTACGCCAGCTGGCGAAAGGGGGATGTGCTGCAAGGCGATTAAGTTGGGTAACGCCAGGGTT
TTCCCAGTCACGACGTTGTAAAACGACGGCCAGTGAATTGTAATACGACTCACTATAGGGCGAATTGGGT
ACCGCGTTTAAACTCGAGCTGCATTCCAGTGTTTTATCGGTCTGTATATCGAGGTTTATTTATTAATTTG
AATAGATATTAAGTTTTATTATATTTACACTTACATACTAATAATAAATTCAACAAACAATTTATTTATG
TTTATTTATTTATTAAAAAAAACAAAAACTCAAAATTTCTTCTATAAAGTAACAAAACTTTTATGAGGGA
CAGCCCCCCCCCAAAGCCCCCAGGGATGTAATTACGTCCCTCCCCCGCTAGGGGGCAGCAGCGAGCCGCC
CGGGGCTCCGCTCCGGTCCGGCGCTCCCCCCGCATCCCCGAGCCGGCAGCGTGCGGGGACAGCCCGGGCA
CGGGGAAGGTGGCACGGGATCGCTTTCCTCTGAACGCTTCTCGCTGCTCTTTGAGCCTGCAGACACCTGG
GGGGATACGGGGAAAAGGCCTCCACGGCCAAGGATCTGCGATCGCTCCGGTGCCCGTCAGTGGGCAGAGC
GCACATCGCCCACAGTCCCCGAGAAGTTGGGGGGAGGGGTCGGCAATTGAACGGGTGCCTAGAGAAGGTG
GCGCGGGGTAAACTGGGAAAGTGATGTCGTGTACTGGCTCCGCCTTTTTCCCGAGGGTGGGGGAGAACCG
TATATAAGTGCAGTAGTCGCCGTGAACGTTCTTTTTCGCAACGGGTTTGCCGCCAGAACACAGCTGAAGC
TTCGAGGGGCTCGCATCTCTCCTTCACGCGCCCGCCGCCCTACCTGAGGCCGCCATCCACGCCGGTTGAG
TCGCGTTCTGCCGCCTCCCGCCTGTGGTGCCTCCTGAACTGCGTCCGCCGTCTAGGTAAGTTTAAAGCTC
AGGTCGAGACCGGGCCTTTGTCCGGCGCTCCCTTGGAGCCTACCTAGACTCAGCCGGCTCTCCACGCTTT
GCCTGACCCTGCTTGCTCAACTCTACGTCTTTGTTTCGTTTTCTGTTCTGCGCCGTTACAGATCCAAGCT
GTGACCGGCGCCTACTCTAGAGCTAGCGAATTCGAATTTAAATCGGATCCGCGGCCGCGCCCCTCTCCCT
CCCCCCCCCCTAACGTTACTGGCCGAAGCCGCTTGGAATAAGGCCGGTGTGCGTTTGTCTATATGTTATT
TTCCACCATATTGCCGTCTTTTGGCAATGTGAGGGCCCGGAAACCTGGCCCTGTCTTCTTGACGAGCATT
CCTAGGGGTCTTTCCCCTCTCGCCAAAGGAATGCAAGGTCTGTTGAATGTCGTGAAGGAAGCAGTTCCTC
TGGAAGCTTCTTGAAGACAAACAACGTCTGTAGCGACCCTTTGCAGGCAGCGGAACCCCCCACCTGGCGA
CAGGTGCCTCTGCGGCCAAAAGCCACGTGTATAAGATACACCTGCAAAGGCGGCACAACCCCAGTGCCAC
GTTGTGAGTTGGATAGTTGTGGAAAGAGTCAAATGGCTCTCCTCAAGCGTATTCAACAAGGGGCTGAAGG
ATGCCCAGAAGGTACCCCATTGTATGGGATCTGATCTGGGGCCTCGGTGCACATGCTTTACATGTGTTTA
GTCGAGGTTAAAAAAACGTCTAGGCCCCCCGAACCACGGGGACGTGGTTTTCCTTTGAAAAACACGATGA
TAATATGGCCACAACCATGGCGTCCGGAATGATTGAACAAGATGGATTGCACGCAGGTTCTCCGGCCGCT
TGGGTGGAGAGGCTATTCGGCTATGACTGGGCACAACAGACAATCGGCTGCTCTGATGCCGCCGTGTTCC
GGCTGTCAGCGCAGGGGCGCCCGGTTCTTTTTGTCAAGACCGACCTGTCCGGTGCCCTGAATGAACTGCA
GGACGAGGCAGCGCGGCTATCGTGGCTGGCCGCGACGGGCGTTCCTTGCGCAGCTGTGCTCGACGTTGTC
ACTGAAGCGGGAAGGGACTGGCTGCTATTGGGCGAAGTGCCGGGGCAGGATCTCCTGTCATCTCACCTTG
CTCCTGCCGAGAAAGTATCCATCATGGCTGATGCAATGCGGCGGCTGCATACGCTTGATCCGGCTACCTG
CCCATTCGACCACCAAGCGAAACATCGCATCGAGCGAGCACGTACTCGGATGGAAGCCGGTCTTGTCGAT
CAGGATGATCTGGACGAAGAGCATCAGGGGCTCGCGCCAGCCGAACTGTTCGCCAGGCTCAAGGCGCGCA
TGCCCGACGGCGAGGATCTCGTCGTGACCCATGGCGATGCCTGCTTGCCGAATATCATGGTGGAAAATGG
CCGCTTTTCTGGATTCATCGACTGTGGCCGGCTGGGTGTGGCGGACCGCTATCAGGACATAGCGTTGGCT
ACCCGTGATATTGCTGAAGAGCTTGGCGGCGAATGGGCTGACCGCTTCCTCGTGCTTTACGGTATCGCCG
CTCCCGATTCGCAGCGCATCGCCTTCTATCGCCTTCTTGACGAGTTCTTCTGAGTCGACAATCAACCTCT
GGATTACAAAATTTGTGAAAGATTGACTGGTATTCTTAACTATGTTGCTCCTTTTACGCTATGTGGATAC
GCTGCTTTAATGCCTTTGTATCATGCGTTAACTAAACTTGTTTATTGCAGCTTATAATGGTTACAAATAA
AGCAATAGCATCACAAATTTCACAAATAAAGCATTTTTTTCACTGCATTCTAGTTGTGGTTTGTCCAAAC
TCATCAATGTATCTTATCATGTCTGGAATTGACTCAAATGATGTCAATTAGTCTATCAGAAGCTCATCTG
GTCTCCCTTCCGGGGGACAAGACATCCCTGTTTAATATTTAAACAGCAGTGTTCCCAAACTGGGTTCTTA
TATCCCTTGCTCTGGTCAACCAGGTTGCAGGGTTTCCTGTCCTCACAGGAACGAAGTCCCTAAAGAAACA
GTGGCAGCCAGGTTTAGCCCCGGAATTGACTGGATTCCTTTTTTAGGGCCCATTGGTATGGCTTTTTCCC
CGTATCCCCCCAGGTGTCTGCAGGCTCAAAGAGCAGCGAGAAGCGTTCAGAGGAAAGCGATCCCGTGCCA
CCTTCCCCGTGCCCGGGCTGTCCCCGCACGCTGCCGGCTCGGGGATGCGGGGGGAGCGCCGGACCGGAGC
GGAGCCCCGGGCGGCTCGCTGCTGCCCCCTAGCGGGGGAGGGACGTAATTACATCCCTGGGGGCTTTGGG
GGGGGGCTGTCCCTGATATCTATAACAAGAAAATATATATATAATAAGTTATCACGTAAGTAGAACATGA
AATAACAATATAATTATCGTATGAGTTAAATCTTAAAAGTCACGTAAAAGATAATCATGCGTCATTTTGA
CTCACGCGGTCGTTATAGTTCAAAATCAGTGACACTTACCGCATTGACAAGCACGCCTCACGGGAGCTCC
AAGCGGCGACTGAGATGTCCTAAATGCACAGCGACGGATTCGCGCTATTTAGAAAGAGAGAGCAATATTT
CAAGAATGCTGGAATGCAGACTAGTTCTAGAGGCCGAGGCGGCCGCCACCGCGGTGGAGCTCCAGCTTTT
GTTCCCTTTAGTGAGGGTTAATTTCGAGCTTGGCGTAATCATGGTCATAGCTGTTTCCTGTGTGAAATTG
TTATCCGCTCACAATTCCACACAACATACGAGCCGGAAGCATAAAGTGTAAAGCCTGGGGTGCCTAATGA
GTGAGCTAACTCACATTAATTGCGTTGCGCTCACTGCCCGCTTTCCAGTCGGGAAACCTGTCGTGCCAGC
TGCATTAATGAATCGGCCAACGCGCGGGGAGAGGCGGTTTGCGTATTGGGCGCTCTTCCGCTTCCTCGCT
CACTGACTCGCTGCGCTCGGTCGTTCGGCTGCGGCGAGCGGTATCAGCTCACTCAAAGGCGGTAATACGG
TTATCCACAGAATCAGGGGATAACGCAGGAAAGAACATGTGAGCAAAAGGCCAGCAAAAGGCCAGGAACC
GTAAAAAGGCCGCGTTGCTGGCGTTTTTCCATAGGCTCCGCCCCCCTGACGAGCATCACAAAAATCGACG
CTCAAGTCAGAGGTGGCGAAACCCGACAGGACTATAAAGATACCAGGCGTTTCCCCCTGGAAGCTCCCTC
GTGCGCTCTCCTGTTCCGACCCTGCCGCTTACCGGATACCTGTCCGCCTTTCTCCCTTCGGGAAGCGTGG
CGCTTTCTCATAGCTCACGCTGTAGGTATCTCAGTTCGGTGTAGGTCGTTCGCTCCAAGCTGGGCTGTGT
GCACGAACCCCCCGTTCAGCCCGACCGCTGCGCCTTATCCGGTAACTATCGTCTTGAGTCCAACCCGGTA
AGACACGACTTATCGCCACTGGCAGCAGCCACTGGTAACAGGATTAGCAGAGCGAGGTATGTAGGCGGTG
CTACAGAGTTCTTGAAGTGGTGGCCTAACTACGGCTACACTAGAAGAACAGTATTTGGTATCTGCGCTCT
GCTGAAGCCAGTTACCTTCGGAAAAAGAGTTGGTAGCTCTTGATCCGGCAAACAAACCACCGCTGGTAGC
GGTGGTTTTTTTGTTTGCAAGCAGCAGATTACGCGCAGAAAAAAAGGATCTCAAGAAGATCCTTTGATCT
TTTCTACGGGGTCTGACGCTCAGTGGAACGAAAACTCACGTTAAGGGATTTTGGTCATGAGATTATCAAA
AAGGATCTTCACCTAGATCCTTTTAAATTAAAAATGAAGTTTTAAATCAATCTAAAGTATATATGAGTAA
ACTTGGTCTGACAGTTACCAATGCTTAATCAGTGAGGCACCTATCTCAGCGATCTGTCTATTTCGTTCAT
CCATAGTTGCCTGACTCCCCGTCGTGTAGATAACTACGATACGGGAGGGCTTACCATCTGGCCCCAGTGC
TGCAATGATACCGCGAGACCCACGCTCACCGGCTCCAGATTTATCAGCAATAAACCAGCCAGCCGGAAGG
GCCGAGCGCAGAAGTGGTCCTGCAACTTTATCCGCCTCCATCCAGTCTATTAATTGTTGCCGGGAAGCTA
GAGTAAGTAGTTCGCCAGTTAATAGTTTGCGCAACGTTGTTGCCATTGCTACAGGCATCGTGGTGTCACG
CTCGTCGTTTGGTATGGCTTCATTCAGCTCCGGTTCCCAACGATCAAGGCGAGTTACATGATCCCCCATG
TTGTGCAAAAAAGCGGTTAGCTCCTTCGGTCCTCCGATCGTTGTCAGAAGTAAGTTGGCCGCAGTGTTAT
CACTCATGGTTATGGCAGCACTGCATAATTCTCTTACTGTCATGCCATCCGTAAGATGCTTTTCTGTGAC
TGGTGAGTACTCAACCAAGTCATTCTGAGAATAGTGTATGCGGCGACCGAGTTGCTCTTGCCCGGCGTCA
ATACGGGATAATACCGCGCCACATAGCAGAACTTTAAAAGTGCTCATCATTGGAAAACGTTCTTCGGGGC
GAAAACTCTCAAGGATCTTACCGCTGTTGAGATCCAGTTCGATGTAACCCACTCGTGCACCCAACTGATC
TTCAGCATCTTTTACTTTCACCAGCGTTTCTGGGTGAGCAAAAACAGGAAGGCAAAATGCCGCAAAAAAG
GGAATAAGGGCGACACGGAAATGTTGAATACTCATACTCTTCCTTTTTCAATATTATTGAAGCATTTATC
AGGGTTATTGTCTCATGAGCGGATACATATTTGAATGTATTTAGAAAAATAAACAAATAGGGGTTCCGCG
CACATTTCCCCGAAAAGTGCCACCTAAATTGTAAGCGTTAATATTTTGTTAAAATTCGCGTTAAATTTTT
GTTAAATCAGCTCATTTTTTAACCAATAGGCCGAAATCGGCAAAATCCCTTATAAATCAAAAGAATAGAC
CGAGATAGGGT
[37 nt withheld, positions 5962-5998]
AAAGAACGTGGACTCCAACGTCAAAGG
[49 nt withheld, positions 6026-6074]
T
[91 nt withheld, positions 6076-6166]
G
[124 nt withheld, positions 6168-6291]
CCCATTCGCCATTCAGGCTGCGCAACTGTTGGGAAGGGCGATCGGTGCGGGCCT
