>Addgene plasmid #80759 | pBS-EF1-IRES-NEO-PSS1 | addgene partial sequence | sequence record 153926 | M13-F20 5'-TGTAAAACGACGGCCAGT-3'
ATTGGGTACCGCGTTTAAACTCGAGCTGCATTCCAGTGTTTTATCGGTCTGTATATCGAGGTTTATTTAT
TAATTTGAATAGATATTAAGTTTTATTATATTTACACTTACATACTAATAATAAATTCAACAAACAATTT
ATTTATGTTTATTTATTTATTAAAAAAAACAAAAACTCAAAATTTCTTCTATAAAGTAACAAAACTTTTA
TGAGGGACAGCCCCCCCCCAAAGCCCCCAGGGATGTAATTACGTCCCTCCCCCGCTAGGGGGCAGCAGCG
AGCCGCCCGGGGCTCCGCTCCGGTCCGGCGCTCCCCCCGCATCCCCGAGCCGGCAGCGTGCGGGGACAGC
CCGGGCACGGGGAAGGTGGCACGGGATCGCTTTCCTCTGAACGCTTCTCGCTGCTCTTTGAGCCTGCAGA
CACCTGGGGGGATACGGGGAAAAGGCCTCCACGGCCAAGGATCTGCGATCGCTCCGGTGCCCGTCAGTGG
GCAGAGCGCACATCGCCCACAGTCCCCGAGAAGTTGGGGGGAGGGGTCGGCAATTGAACGGGTGCCTAGA
GAAGGTGGCGCGGGGTAAACTGGGAAAGTGATGTCGTGTACTGGCTCCGCCTTTTTCCCGAGGGTGGGGG
AGAACCGTATATAAGTGCAGTAGTCGCCGTGAACGTTCTTTTTCGCAACGGGTTTGCCGCCAGAACACAG
CTGAAGCTTCGAGGGGCTCGCATCTCTCCTTCACGCGCCCGCCGCCCTACCTGAGGCCGCCATCCACGCC
GGTTGAGTCGCGTTCTGCCGCCTCCCGCCTGTGGTGCCTCCTGAACTGC
