>Addgene plasmid #80759 | pBS-EF1-IRES-NEO-PSS1 | addgene partial sequence | sequence record 153927 | M13-Rev 5'-CAGGAAACAGCTATGACC-3'
AGGGAACAAAAGCTGGAGCTCCACCGCGGTGGCGGCCGCCTCGGCCTCTAGAACTAGTCTGCATTCCAGC
ATTCTTGAAATATTGCTCTCTCTTTCTAAATAGCGCGAATCCGTCGCTGTGCATTTAGGACATCTCAGTC
GCCGCTTGGAGCTCCCGTGAGGCGTGCTTGTCAATGCGGTAAGTGTCACTGATTTTGAACTATAACGACC
GCGTGAGTCAAAATGACGCATGATTATCTTTTACGTGACTTTTAAGATTTAACTCATACGATAATTATAT
TGTTATTTCATGTTCTACTTACGTGATAACTTATTATATATATATTTTCTTGTTATAGATATCAGGGACA
GCCCCCCCCCAAAGCCCCCAGGGATGTAATTACGTCCCTCCCCCGCTAGGGGGCAGCAGCGAGCCGCCCG
GGGCTCCGCTCCGGTCCGGCGCTCCCCCCGCATCCCCGAGCCGGCAGCGTGCGGGGACAGCCCGGGCACG
GGGAAGGTGGCACGGGATCGCTTTCCTCTGAACGCTTCTCGCTGCTCTTTGAGCCTGCAGACACCTGGGG
GGATACGGGGAAAAAGCCATACCAATGGGCCCTAAAAAAGGAATCCAGTCAATTCCGGGGCTAAACCTGG
CTGCCACTGTTTCTTTAGGGAGTTCGTTCCTGTGAGGACAGGAAACCCTGCAACCTGGTTGACCAGAGCA
AGGGATATAAGAACCCAGTTTGGGAA
